>Addgene plasmid #1547 | L3522 | depositor full sequence | sequence record 157 | Author sequence
AAGCTTGCATGCCTGCAGGTCGACTCTAGACCGCGGTTTTGGCGCGCCAAATGTAAACCTGTCATTTCTG
TGTATTTCAGCACCGCGAAGAGCACCATAAACAGCTACAACAAGAGCACGAACGTCGGCTCCAACAGAAA
AAGCTGCAAAACGCTGGTACTCACCACATGCTCTGATAATTGCCATTTCCTTCGATTTCTGACTTTCAAT
TGTGATATGATAACCTCAAAATCTCCATTCAAAATGAAAACTCTTAAATTTAAGAGCTTTCAACACCCCG
CACTTTCCCACCTCATCGTTTTTCCCTTCTATCTTATCAATTTTTTGTATTTTGTGTCAGTTTGCTATAT
CCTCATCACCTTTTTTACCGTTTAATCTCTCTATAGTATTGTTCGGGTGTTTCAAGATGAAACGTTTTGT
GTGTAGCATTTTTGAAACACAGCGCGAAAAATGCAGAAACTATCATCCACAATGCATTAAGTGCACTCAT
TGTGATGACTCCTAACCCCCTCGCCCCACCAGTTGTCTCTTCACAAATTCATGGCACAATTCAAAAATGG
CTTTTTGTGTTGGATCTTGATCTCGTCTCTTTCCTTCTTCTTTCGTTTCTCTCGGACCACTCATTATTCG
AATGCCATGCATTTGTTGATGATGCGCAGCGATGGTCGCACACACTACAACAGATATGATGGTGGCTGTG
CGTGGTGCAGAGCTCATGAATAAGTGATGGGGCACCGAGATGTGACTCCTCCCATTATTCGTCTTGAGTC
GCATCTTTTGTCTTGGTCCGTTGTCAGTCGAGCCTCAAGGCAGCCGTTCCGCCAGTGATCGCCTGCTAAG
AAGTTGTAGGTGTAGAGGAAGAAACGTCGGGTCCAAATTTCAAGCAACATCCGCGAGATCGTGGATCCTA
TCGATTCGCGGCCGCTGTACACCGGGATTGGCCAAAGGACCCAAAGGTATGTTTCGAATGATACTAACAT
AACATAGAACATTTTCAGGAGGACCCTTGGAGGGTACCGGTAGAAAAAATGAGTAAAGGAGAAGAACTTT
TCACTGGAGTTGTCCCAATTCTTGTTGAATTAGATGGTGATGTTAATGGGCACAAATTTTCTGTCAGTGG
AGAGGGTGAAGGTGATGCAACATACGGAAAACTTACCCTTAAATTTATTTGCACTACTGGAAAACTACCT
GTTCCATGGGTAAGTTTAAACATATATATACTAACTAACCCTGATTATTTAAATTTTCAGCCAACACTTG
TCACTACTCTCACTTATGGTGTTCAATGCTTCTCGAGATACCCAGATCATATGAAACAGCATGACTTTTT
CAAGAGTGCCATGCCCGAAGGTTATGTACAGGAAAGAACTATATTTTTCAAAGATGACGGGAACTACAAG
ACACGTAAGTTTAAACAGTTCGGTACTAACTAACCATACATATTTAAATTTTCAGGTGCTGAAGTCAAGT
TTGAAGGTGATACCCTTGTTAATAGAATCGAGTTAAAAGGTATTGATTTTAAAGAAGATGGAAACATTCT
TGGACACAAATTGGAATACAACTATAACTCACACAATGTATACATCATGGCAGACAAACAAAAGAATGGA
ATCAAAGTTGTAAGTTTAAACATGATTTTACTAACTAACTAATCTGATTTAAATTTTCAGAACTTCAAAA
TTAGACACAACATTGAAGATGGAAGCGTTCAACTAGCAGACCATTATCAACAAAATACTCCAATTGGCGA
TGGCCCTGTCCTTTTACCAGACAACCATTACCTGTCCACACAATCTGCCCTTTCGAAAGATCCCAACGAA
AAGAGAGACCACATGGTCCTTCTTGAGTTTGTAACAGCTGCTGGGATTACACATGGCATGGACGAACTAT
ACAAAAGCCCACAAGCTTTGGAATTCGCTAGCCGGCCATACAAGTAATCCGGATGATCGACGCCAACGTC
GTTGAATTTTCAAATTTTAAATACTGAATATTTGTTTTTTTTCCTATTATTTATTTATTCTCTTTGTGTT
TTTTTTCTTGCTTTCTAAAAAATTAATTCAATCCAAATCTAAACATTTTTTTTTCTCTTTCCGTCTCCCA
ATTCGTATTCCGCTCCTCTCATCTGAACACAATGTGCAAGTTTATTTATCTTCTCGCTTTCATTTCATTA
GGACGTGGGGGGAATTGGTGGAAGGGGGAAACACACAAAAGGATGATGGAAATGAAATAAGGACACACAA
TATGCAACAACATTCAATTCAGAAATATGGAGGAAGGTTTAAAAGAAAACATAAAAATATATAGAGGAGG
AAGGAAAACTAGTAAAAAATAAGCAAAGAAATTAGGCGAACGATGAGAATTGTCCTCGCTTGGGCCCAAA
AGGCCTTTTTTTTTTGGCGCCGACGTCAGGTGGCACTTTTCGGGGAAATGTGCGCGGAACCCCTATTTGT
TTATTTTTCTAAATACATTCAAATATGTATCCGCTCATGAGACAATAACCCTGATAAATGCTTCAATAAT
ATTGAAAAAGGAAGAGTATGAGTATTCAACATTTCCGTGTCGCCCTTATTCCCTTTTTTGCGGCATTTTG
CCTTCCTGTTTTTGCTCACCCAGAAACGCTGGTGAAAGTAAAAGATGCTGAAGATCAGTTGGGTGCACGA
GTGGGTTACATCGAACTGGATCTCAACAGCGGTAAGATCCTTGAGAGTTTTCGCCCCGAAGAACGTTTTC
CAATGATGAGCACTTTTAAAGTTCTGCTATGTGGCGCGGTATTATCCCGTATTGACGCCGGGCAAGAGCA
ACTCGGTCGCCGCATACACTATTCTCAGAATGACTTGGTTGAGTACTCACCAGTCACAGAAAAGCATCTT
ACGGATGGCATGACAGTAAGAGAATTATGCAGTGCTGCCATAACCATGAGTGATAACACTGCGGCCAACT
TACTTCTGACAACGATCGGAGGACCGAAGGAGCTAACCGCTTTTTTGCACAACATGGGGGATCATGTAAC
TCGCCTTGATCGTTGGGAACCGGAGCTGAATGAAGCCATACCAAACGACGAGCGTGACACCACGATGCCT
GTAGCAATGGCAACAACGTTGCGCAAACTATTAACTGGCGAACTACTTACTCTAGCTTCCCGGCAACAAT
TAATAGACTGGATGGAGGCGGATAAAGTTGCAGGACCACTTCTGCGCTCGGCCCTTCCGGCTGGCTGGTT
TATTGCTGATAAATCTGGAGCCGGTGAGCGTGGGTCTCGCGGTATCATTGCAGCACTGGGGCCAGATGGT
AAGCCCTCCCGTATCGTAGTTATCTACACGACGGGGAGTCAGGCAACTATGGATGAACGAAATAGACAGA
TCGCTGAGATAGGTGCCTCACTGATTAAGCATTGGTAACTGTCAGACCAAGTTTACTCATATATACTTTA
GATTGATTTAAAACTTCATTTTTAATTTAAAAGGATCTAGGTGAAGATCCTTTTTGATAATCTCATGACC
AAAATCCCTTAACGTGAGTTTTCGTTCCACTGAGCGTCAGACCCCGTAGAAAAGATCAAAGGATCTTCTT
GAGATCCTTTTTTTCTGCGCGTAATCTGCTGCTTGCAAACAAAAAAACCACCGCTACCAGCGGTGGTTTG
TTTGCCGGATCAAGAGCTACCAACTCTTTTTCCGAAGGTAACTGGCTTCAGCAGAGCGCAGATACCAAAT
ACTGTCCTTCTAGTGTAGCCGTAGTTAGGCCACCACTTCAAGAACTCTGTAGCACCGCCTACATACCTCG
CTCTGCTAATCCTGTTACCAGTGGCTGCTGCCAGTGGCGATAAGTCGTGTCTTACCGGGTTGGACTCAAG
ACGATAGTTACCGGATAAGGCGCAGCGGTCGGGCTGAACGGGGGGTTCGTGCACACAGCCCAGCTTGGAG
CGAACGACCTACACCGAACTGAGATACCTACAGCGTGAGCATTGAGAAAGCGCCACGCTTCCCGAAGGGA
GAAAGGCGGACAGGTATCCGGTAAGCGGCAGGGTCGGAACAGGAGAGCGCACGAGGGAGCTTCCAGGGGG
AAACGCCTGGTATCTTTATAGTCCTGTCGGGTTTCGCCACCTCTGACTTGAGCGTCGATTTTTGTGATGC
TCGTCAGGGGGGCGGAGCCTATGGAAAAACGCCAGCAACGCGGCCTTTTTACGGTTCCTGGCCTTTTGCT
GGCCTTTTGCTCACATGTTCTTTCCTGCGTTATCCCCTGATTCTGTGGATAACCGTATTACCGCCTTTGA
GTGAGCTGATACCGCTCGCCGCAGCCGAACGACCGAGCGCAGCGAGTCAGTGAGCGAGGAAGCGGAAGAG
CGCCCAATACGCAAACCGCCTCTCCCCGCGCGTTGGCCGATTCATTAATGCAGCTGGCACGACAGGTTTC
CCGACTGGAAAGCGGGCAGTGAGCGCAACGCAATTAATGTGAGTTAGCTCACTCATTAGGCACCCCAGGC
TTTACACTTTATGCTTCCGGCTCGTATGTTGTGTGGAATTGTGAGCGGATAACAATTTCACACAGGAAAC
AGCTATGACCATGATTACGCCAAGCTGTAAGTTTAAACATGATCTTACTAACTAACTATTCTCATTTAAA
TTTTCAGAGCTTAAAAATGGCTGAAATCACTCACAACGATGGATACGCTAACAACTTGGAAATGAAAT
Features (pLannotate 1.2.2; 9 found; start..end, strand, type, name):
      1..30      -  misc_feature   MCS (fragment): pUC18/19 multiple cloning site
   1032..1895    +  CDS            EGFP: EGFP is a basic (constitutively fluorescent) green fluorescent protein published in 1996, derived from Aequorea victoria. It is reported to be a rapidly-maturing weak dimer with moderate acid sensitivity.
   2433..2537    +  promoter       AmpR promoter: bla
   2538..3398    +  CDS            AmpR: β-lactamase; bla; confers resistance to ampicillin, carbenicillin, and related antibiotics
   3569..4157    +  rep_origin     ori: high-copy-number ColE1/pMB1/pBR322/pUC origin of replication
   4340..4432    +  CDS            lacI (fragment): lac repressor; lacI; The lac repressor binds to the lac operator to inhibit transcription in E. coli. This inhibition can be relieved by adding lactose or isopropyl-β-D-thiogalactopyranoside (IPTG).
   4445..4466    +  protein_bind   CAP binding site: CAP binding activates transcription in the presence of cAMP. E. coli catabolite activator protein
   4481..4511    +  promoter       lac promoter: promoter for the E. coli lac operon
   4519..4535    +  protein_bind   lac operator: The lac repressor binds to the lac operator to inhibit transcription in E. coli. This inhibition can be relieved by adding lactose or isopropyl-β-D-thiogalactopyranoside (IPTG). lac repressor encoded by lacI
