[The description below was written by a language model from this plasmid's Addgene catalogue record and pLannotate feature annotations shown in this document.]
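Description:
L3522 (also recorded under the miniprep designation pPD114.108) is a 4,688 bp worm expression plasmid from the 1997 Fire Lab Vector Kit, listed as an empty backbone with no inserted gene. The parent backbone is recorded as unknown, but the annotated features point to a pUC-type scaffold: a high-copy ColE1/pMB1 origin of replication, a β-lactamase gene with its own promoter for ampicillin selection in E. coli, a fragment of the pUC18/19 multiple cloning site, and remnants of the lac region (a lacI fragment, CAP binding site, lac promoter and operator). The record lists no marker for selecting or identifying transformed worms.

The payload is described in the record only as a string of module names. Read in order, these indicate mec-7 upstream sequence and its transcription start region, a synthetic intron (IVSA), and a GFP coding region split into N- and C-terminal segments interrupted by further synthetic introns (IVSR, IVSS, IVST), followed by a let-858 3' region and a "decoy" element. The GFP carries the F64L and S65T substitutions that improve brightness and maturation, which is why the automated annotation labels the roughly 860 bp reporter region as EGFP; the mec-7, intron, 3' end and decoy modules were not picked up by that annotation. Artificial introns are commonly included in C. elegans vectors because they tend to enhance transgene expression. Since mec-7 is a β-tubulin gene known for expression in touch receptor neurons, the construct would be expected to drive GFP in those cells, and it could serve as a marker or as a starting vector for cloning by restriction enzymes. The record itself does not state a specific intended use.
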