Addgene plasmid #1547: L3522
Purpose: (Empty Backbone)
Depositing lab: Andrew Fire. Depositing organization: Carnegie Institution for Science.
Backbone
  Vector backbone: Unknown
  Backbone size (bp): 4688
  Vector type: Worm Expression
Growth in bacteria
  Bacterial resistance: Ampicillin, 100 μg/mL
  Growth temperature: 37°C
  Growth strain: DH5alpha
  Copy number: Unknown
Gene/Insert
  Gene/Insert name: None
  Tag / fusion protein: mec7-836, mec7Tsa, IVSA, gfpN, IVSR, gfpF64L, gfpS65T, IVSS, IVST, gfpC, let8583', decoy
  Cloning method: Restriction Enzyme
Terms and licenses: Academic/Nonprofit Terms; Industry Terms: Not Available to Industry
Depositor comments: See Fire Lab Vector Kit Documentation 1997. Fire Lab Miniprep Number pPD114.108, Ligation number L3522.
How to cite: L3522 was a gift from Andrew Fire (Addgene plasmid # 1547 ; http://n2t.net/addgene:1547 ; RRID:Addgene_1547)
