>Addgene plasmid #1547 | L3522 | addgene partial sequence | sequence record 16550 | 1547 with lac-promoter
ACATTTCACACAGGAAACAGCTATGACCATGATTACGCCAAGCTGTAAGTTTAAACATGATCTTACTAAC
TAACTATTCTCATTTAAATTTTCAGAGCTTAAAAATGGCTGAAATCACTCACAACGATGGATACGCTAAC
AACTTGGAAATGAAATAAGCTTGCATGCCTGCAGGTCGACTCTAGACCGCGGTTTTGGCGCGCCAAATGT
AAACCTGTCATTTCTGTGTATTTCAGCACCGCGAAGAGCACCATAAACAGCTACAACAAGAGCACGAACG
TCGGCTCCAACAGAAAAAGCTGCAAAACGCTGGTACTCACCACATGCTCTGATAATTGCCATTTCCTTCG
ATTTCTGACTTTCAATTGTGATATGATAACCTCAAAATCTCCATTCAAAATGAAAACTCTTAAATTTAAG
AGCTTTCAACACCCCGCACTTTCCCACCTCATCGTTTTTCCCTTCTATCTTATCAATTTTTTGTATTTTG
TGTCAGTTTGCTATATCCTCATCACCTTTTTTACCGTTTAATCTCTCTATAGTATTGTTCGGGTGTTTCA
AGATGAAACGTTTTGTGTGTAGCATTTTTGAAACACAGCGCGAAAAATGCAGAAACTATCATCCACAATG
CATTAAGTGCACTCATTGTGATGACTCCTAACCCCCTCGCCCCACCAGTTGTCTCTTCACAAATTCATGG
CA
